LOCUS       Exported 10790 bp ds-DNA circular SYN 13-MAY-2021
DEFINITION  Lentiviral expression of BRAF L537S.
ACCESSION   .
VERSION     .
KEYWORDS    pHAGE-BRAF-L537S
SOURCE      synthetic DNA construct
  ORGANISM  synthetic DNA construct
REFERENCE   1 (bases 1 to 10790)
  AUTHORS   Ng PK, Li J, Jeong KJ, Shao S, Chen H, Tsang YH, Sengupta S, Wang Z,
            Bhavana VH, Tran R, Soewito S, Minussi DC, Moreno D, Kong K,
            Dogruluk T, Lu H, Gao J, Tokheim C, Zhou DC, Johnson AM, Zeng J, Ip
            CKM, Ju Z, Wester M, Yu S, Li Y, Vellano CP, Schultz N, Karchin R,
            Ding L, Lu Y, Cheung LWT, Chen K, Shaw KR, Meric-Bernstam F, Scott
            KL, Yi S, Sahni N, Liang H, Mills GB
  TITLE     Systematic Functional Annotation of Somatic Mutations in Cancer.
  JOURNAL   Cancer Cell. 2018 Mar 12;33(3):450-462.e10. doi:
            10.1016/j.ccell.2018.01.021.
  PUBMED    29533785
REFERENCE   2 (bases 1 to 10790)
  AUTHORS   .
  TITLE     Direct Submission
  JOURNAL   Exported May 13, 2021 from SnapGene Server 1.1.58
            http://www.snapgene.com
FEATURES             Location/Qualifiers
     source          1..10790
                     /organism="synthetic DNA construct"
                     /mol_type="other DNA"
     promoter        1..1179
                     /label=EF-1-alpha promoter
                     /note="strong constitutive promoter for human elongation
                     factor EF-1-alpha"
     intron          232..1170
                     /label=EF-1-alpha intron A
                     /note="intron upstream of the start codon of human
                     EF-1-alpha"
     primer_bind     1127..1147
                     /label=EF1a-F
                     /note="Human elongation factor-1a promoter, forward primer"
     protein_bind    1199..1223
                     /gene="mutant version of attB"
                     /label=attB1
                     /bound_moiety="BP Clonase(TM)"
                     /note="recombination site for the Gateway(R) BP reaction"
     regulatory      1224..1233
                     /regulatory_class="other"
                     /note="vertebrate consensus sequence for strong initiation
                     of translation (Kozak, 1987)"
     protein_bind    complement(3528..3552)
                     /gene="mutant version of attB"
                     /label=attB2
                     /bound_moiety="BP Clonase(TM)"
                     /note="recombination site for the Gateway(R) BP reaction"
     promoter        3560..3578
                     /label=T3 promoter
                     /note="promoter for bacteriophage T3 RNA polymerase"
     primer_bind     complement(3603..3622)
                     /label=T7
                     /note="T7 promoter, forward primer"
     promoter        complement(3604..3622)
                     /label=T7 promoter
                     /note="promoter for bacteriophage T7 RNA polymerase"
     protein_bind    complement(3628..3648)
                     /gene="mutant version of attB"
                     /label=attB4
                     /bound_moiety="BP Clonase(TM)"
                     /note="core recombination site for the Gateway(R) BP
                     reaction"
     CDS             3702..3743
                     /codon_start=1
                     /product="epitope tag from simian virus 5"
                     /label=V5 tag
                     /translation="GKPIPNPLLGLDST"
     misc_feature    3764..4331
                     /label=IRES
                     /note="internal ribosome entry site (IRES) of the
                     encephalomyocarditis virus (EMCV)"
     misc_feature    3781..4333
                     /label=IRES
                     /note="internal ribosome entry site (IRES) of the
                     encephalomyocarditis virus (EMCV)"
     primer_bind     complement(3925..3942)
                     /label=IRES reverse
                     /note="IRES internal ribosome entry site, reverse primer.
                     Also called pCDH-rev"
     primer_bind     4152..4171
                     /label=IRES-F
                     /note="IRES internal ribosome entry site, forward primer"
     CDS             4345..4944
                     /codon_start=1
                     /gene="pac from Streptomyces alboniger"
                     /product="puromycin N-acetyltransferase"
                     /label=PuroR
                     /note="confers resistance to puromycin"
                     /translation="MTEYKPTVRLATRDDVPRAVRTLAAAFADYPATRHTVDPDRHIER
                     VTELQELFLTRVGLDIGKVWVADDGAAVAVWTTPESVEAGAVFAEIGPRMAELSGSRLA
                     AQQQMEGLLAPHRPKEPAWFLATVGVSPDHQGKGLGSAVVLPGVEAAERAGVPAFLETS
                     APRNLPFYERLGFTVTADVEVPEGPRTWCMTRKPGA"
     primer_bind     complement(4345..4364)
                     /label=Puro-R
                     /note="Puromycin resistance gene, reverse primer. Also
                     called puro-variant-R"
     primer_bind     4841..4861
                     /label=Puro-F
                     /note="Puromycin resistance gene, forward primer"
     misc_feature    4958..5546
                     /label=WPRE
                     /note="woodchuck hepatitis virus posttranscriptional
                     regulatory element"
     primer_bind     complement(5011..5031)
                     /label=WPRE-R
                     /note="WPRE, reverse primer"
     CDS             complement(5429..5440)
                     /codon_start=1
                     /product="Factor Xa recognition and cleavage site"
                     /label=Factor Xa site
                     /translation="IEGR"
     LTR             5621..5854
                     /label=3' LTR (Delta-U3)
                     /note="self-inactivating 3' long terminal repeat (LTR) from
                     HIV-1"
     primer_bind     complement(5973..5991)
                     /label=pBRforEco
                     /note="pBR322 vectors, upsteam of EcoRI site, forward
                     primer"
     promoter        6059..6163
                     /gene="bla"
                     /label=AmpR promoter
     CDS             6164..7024
                     /codon_start=1
                     /gene="bla"
                     /product="beta-lactamase"
                     /label=AmpR
                     /note="confers resistance to ampicillin, carbenicillin, and
                     related antibiotics"
                     /translation="MSIQHFRVALIPFFAAFCLPVFAHPETLVKVKDAEDQLGARVGYI
                     ELDLNSGKILESFRPEERFPMMSTFKVLLCGAVLSRVDAGQEQLGRRIHYSQNDLVEYS
                     PVTEKHLTDGMTVRELCSAAITMSDNTAANLLLTTIGGPKELTAFLHNMGDHVTRLDRW
                     EPELNEAIPNDERDTTMPVAMATTLRKLLTGELLTLASRQQLIDWMEADKVAGPLLRSA
                     LPAGWFIADKSGAGERGSRGIIAALGPDGKPSRIVVIYTTGSQATMDERNRQIAEIGAS
                     LIKHW"
     primer_bind     complement(6382..6401)
                     /label=Amp-R
                     /note="Ampicillin resistance gene, reverse primer"
     rep_origin      7195..7783
                     /direction=RIGHT
                     /label=ori
                     /note="high-copy-number ColE1/pMB1/pBR322/pUC origin of
                     replication"
     primer_bind     7684..7703
                     /label=pBR322ori-F
                     /note="pBR322 origin, forward primer"
     primer_bind     7937..7954
                     /label=L4440
                     /note="L4440 vector, forward primer"
     primer_bind     8046..8065
                     /label=SV40pro-F
                     /note="SV40 promoter/origin, forward primer"
     protein_bind    8194..8215
                     /label=CAP binding site
                     /bound_moiety="E. coli catabolite activator protein"
                     /note="CAP binding activates transcription in the presence
                     of cAMP."
     promoter        8230..8260
                     /label=lac promoter
                     /note="promoter for the E. coli lac operon"
     protein_bind    8268..8284
                     /label=lac operator
                     /bound_moiety="lac repressor encoded by lacI"
                     /note="The lac repressor binds to the lac operator to
                     inhibit transcription in E. coli. This inhibition can be
                     relieved by adding lactose or
                     isopropyl-beta-D-thiogalactopyranoside (IPTG)."
     primer_bind     8273..8295
                     /label=M13/pUC Reverse
                     /note="In lacZ gene"
     primer_bind     8292..8308
                     /label=M13 rev
                     /note="common sequencing primer, one of multiple similar
                     variants"
     primer_bind     8292..8308
                     /label=M13 Reverse
                     /note="In lacZ gene. Also called M13-rev"
     primer_bind     8358..8377
                     /label=EBV-rev
                     /note="SV40 polyA terminator, reverse primer"
     LTR             8569..9202
                     /label=3' LTR
                     /note="3' long terminal repeat (LTR) from HIV-1"
     misc_feature    9249..9374
                     /label=HIV-1 Psi
                     /note="packaging signal of human immunodeficiency virus
                     type 1"
     misc_feature    9871..10104
                     /label=RRE
                     /note="The Rev response element (RRE) of HIV-1 allows for
                     Rev-dependent mRNA export from the nucleus to the
                     cytoplasm."
     CDS             10289..10333
                     /codon_start=1
                     /product="antigenic peptide corresponding to amino acids
                     655 to 669 of the HIV envelope protein gp41 (Lutje Hulsik
                     et al., 2013)"
                     /label=gp41 peptide
                     /note="recognized by the 2H10 single-chain llama nanobody"
                     /translation="KNEQELLELDKWASL"
     misc_feature    10626..10743
                     /label=cPPT/CTS
                     /note="central polypurine tract and central termination
                     sequence of HIV-1"
ORIGIN
        1 ggctccggtg cccgtcagtg ggcagagcgc acatcgccca cagtccccga gaagttgggg
       61 ggaggggtcg gcaattgaac cggtgcctag agaaggtggc gcggggtaaa ctgggaaagt
      121 gatgtcgtgt actggctccg cctttttccc gagggtgggg gagaaccgta tataagtgca
      181 gtagtcgccg tgaacgttct ttttcgcaac gggtttgccg ccagaacaca ggtaagtgcc
      241 gtgtgtggtt cccgcgggcc tggcctcttt acgggttatg gcccttgcgt gccttgaatt
      301 acttccacct ggctgcagta cgtgattctt gatcccgagc ttcgggttgg aagtgggtgg
      361 gagagttcga ggccttgcgc ttaaggagcc ccttcgcctc gtgcttgagt tgaggcctgg
      421 cctgggcgct ggggccgccg cgtgcgaatc tggtggcacc ttcgcgcctg tctcgctgct
      481 ttcgataagt ctctagccat ttaaaatttt tgatgacctg ctgcgacgct ttttttctgg
      541 caagatagtc ttgtaaatgc gggccaagat ctgcacactg gtatttcggt ttttggggcc
      601 gcgggcggcg acggggcccg tgcgtcccag cgcacatgtt cggcgaggcg gggcctgcga
      661 gcgcggccac cgagaatcgg acgggggtag tctcaagctg gccggcctgc tctggtgcct
      721 ggcctcgcgc cgccgtgtat cgccccgccc tgggcggcaa ggctggcccg gtcggcacca
      781 gttgcgtgag cggaaagatg gccgcttccc ggccctgctg cagggagctc aaaatggagg
      841 acgcggcgct cgggagagcg ggcgggtgag tcacccacac aaaggaaaag ggcctttccg
      901 tcctcagccg tcgcttcatg tgactccacg gagtaccggg cgccgtccag gcacctcgat
      961 tagttctcga gcttttggag tacgtcgtct ttaggttggg gggaggggtt ttatgcgatg
     1021 gagtttcccc acactgagtg ggtggagact gaagttaggc cagcttggca cttgatgtaa
     1081 ttctccttgg aatttgccct ttttgagttt ggatcttggt tcattctcaa gcctcagaca
     1141 gtggttcaaa gtttttttct tccatttcag gtgtcgtgaa gcggccctgc agatatcaac
     1201 aagtttgtac aaaaaagcag gcaccatggc ggcgctgagc ggtggcggtg gtggcggcgc
     1261 ggagccgggc caggctctgt tcaacgggga catggagccc gaggccggcg ccggcgccgg
     1321 cgccgcggcc tcttcggctg cggaccctgc cattccggag gaggtgtgga atatcaaaca
     1381 aatgattaag ttgacacagg aacatataga ggccctattg gacaaatttg gtggggagca
     1441 taatccacca tcaatatatc tggaggccta tgaagaatac accagcaagc tagatgcact
     1501 ccaacaaaga gaacaacagt tattggaatc tctggggaac ggaactgatt tttctgtttc
     1561 tagctctgca tcaatggata ccgttacatc ttcttcctct tctagccttt cagtgctacc
     1621 ttcatctctt tcagtttttc aaaatcccac agatgtggca cggagcaacc ccaagtcacc
     1681 acaaaaacct atcgttagag tcttcctgcc caacaaacag aggacagtgg tacctgcaag
     1741 gtgtggagtt acagtccgag acagtctaaa gaaagcactg atgatgagag gtctaatccc
     1801 agagtgctgt gctgtttaca gaattcagga tggagagaag aaaccaattg gttgggacac
     1861 tgatatttcc tggcttactg gagaagaatt gcatgtggaa gtgttggaga atgttccact
     1921 tacaacacac aactttgtac gaaaaacgtt tttcacctta gcattttgtg acttttgtcg
     1981 aaagctgctt ttccagggtt tccgctgtca aacatgtggt tataaatttc accagcgttg
     2041 tagtacagaa gttccactga tgtgtgttaa ttatgaccaa cttgatttgc tgtttgtctc
     2101 caagttcttt gaacaccacc caataccaca ggaagaggcg tccttagcag agactgccct
     2161 aacatctgga tcatcccctt ccgcacccgc ctcggactct attgggcccc aaattctcac
     2221 cagtccgtct ccttcaaaat ccattccaat tccacagccc ttccgaccag cagatgaaga
     2281 tcatcgaaat caatttgggc aacgagaccg atcctcatca gctcccaatg tgcatataaa
     2341 cacaatagaa cctgtcaata ttgatgactt gattagagac caaggatttc gtggtgatgg
     2401 aggatcaacc acaggtttgt ctgctacccc ccctgcctca ttacctggct cactaactaa
     2461 cgtgaaagcc ttacagaaat ctccaggacc tcagcgagaa aggaagtcat cttcatcctc
     2521 agaagacagg aatcgaatga aaacacttgg tagacgggac tcgagtgatg attgggagat
     2581 tcctgatggg cagattacag tgggacaaag aattggatct ggatcatttg gaacagtcta
     2641 caagggaaag tggcatggtg atgtggcagt gaaaatgttg aatgtgacag cacctacacc
     2701 tcagcagtta caagccttca aaaatgaagt aggagtactc aggaaaacac gacatgtgaa
     2761 tatcctactc ttcatgggct attccacaaa gccacaactg gctattgtta cccagtggtg
     2821 tgagggctcc agctcgtatc accatctcca tatcattgag accaaatttg agatgatcaa
     2881 acttatagat attgcacgac agactgcaca gggcatggat tacttacacg ccaagtcaat
     2941 catccacaga gacctcaaga gtaataatat atttcttcat gaagacctca cagtaaaaat
     3001 aggtgatttt ggtctagcta cagtgaaatc tcgatggagt gggtcccatc agtttgaaca
     3061 gttgtctgga tccattttgt ggatggcacc agaagtcatc agaatgcaag ataaaaatcc
     3121 atacagcttt cagtcagatg tatatgcatt tggaattgtt ctgtatgaat tgatgactgg
     3181 acagttacct tattcaaaca tcaacaacag ggaccagata atttttatgg tgggacgagg
     3241 atacctgtct ccagatctca gtaaggtacg gagtaactgt ccaaaagcca tgaagagatt
     3301 aatggcagag tgcctcaaaa agaaaagaga tgagagacca ctctttcccc aaattctcgc
     3361 ctctattgag ctgctggccc gctcattgcc aaaaattcac cgcagtgcat cagaaccctc
     3421 cttgaatcgg gctggtttcc aaacagagga ttttagtcta tatgcttgtg cttctccaaa
     3481 aacacccatc caggcagggg gatatggtgc gtttcctgtc cactagaacc cagctttctt
     3541 gtacaaagtg gtgatatcca attaaccctc actaaaggat ttgtataaag tgaagaagag
     3601 aaccctatag tgagtcgtat taccacccaa cttttctata caaagtggtt gatatccagc
     3661 acagtggcgg ccgctcgagt ctagagggcc cgcggttcga aggtaagcct atccctaacc
     3721 ctctcctcgg tctcgattct acgcgtaccg gttagtaatg agatccctcc ccccccccta
     3781 acgttactgg ccgaagccgc ttggaataag gccggtgtgc gtttgtctat atgttatttt
     3841 ccaccatatt gccgtctttt ggcaatgtga gggcccggaa acctggccct gtcttcttga
     3901 cgagcattcc taggggtctt tcccctctcg ccaaaggaat gcaaggtctg ttgaatgtcg
     3961 tgaaggaagc agttcctctg gaagcttctt gaagacaaac aacgtctgta gcgacccttt
     4021 gcaggcagcg gaacccccca cctggcgaca ggtgcctctg cggccaaaag ccacgtgtat
     4081 aagatacacc tgcaaaggcg gcacaacccc agtgccacgt tgtgagttgg atagttgtgg
     4141 aaagagtcaa atggctctcc tcaagcgtat tcaacaaggg gctgaaggat gcccagaagg
     4201 taccccattg tatgggatct gatctggggc ctcggtgcac atgctttaca tgtgtttagt
     4261 cgaggttaaa aaaacgtcta ggccccccga accacgggga cgtggttttc ctttgaaaaa
     4321 cacgatgata atatggccac acatatgacc gagtacaagc ccacggtgcg cctcgccacc
     4381 cgcgacgacg tccccagggc cgtacgcacc ctcgccgccg cgttcgccga ctaccccgcc
     4441 acgcgccaca ccgtcgatcc ggaccgccac atcgagcggg tcaccgagct gcaagaactc
     4501 ttcctcacgc gcgtcgggct cgacatcggc aaggtgtggg tcgcggacga cggcgccgcg
     4561 gtggcggtct ggaccacgcc ggagagcgtc gaagcggggg cggtgttcgc cgagatcggc
     4621 ccgcgcatgg ccgagttgag cggttcccgg ctggccgcgc agcaacagat ggaaggcctc
     4681 ctggcgccgc accggcccaa ggagcccgcg tggttcctgg ccaccgtcgg cgtctcgccc
     4741 gaccaccagg gcaagggtct gggcagcgcc gtcgtgctcc ccggagtgga ggcggccgag
     4801 cgcgccgggg tgcccgcctt cctggagacc tccgcgcccc gcaacctccc cttctacgag
     4861 cggctcggct tcaccgtcac cgccgacgtc gaggtgcccg aaggaccgcg cacctggtgc
     4921 atgacccgca agcccggtgc ctaaatcgat agatcctaat caacctctgg attacaaaat
     4981 ttgtgaaaga ttgactggta ttcttaacta tgttgctcct tttacgctat gtggatacgc
     5041 tgctttaatg cctttgtatc atgctattgc ttcccgtatg gctttcattt tctcctcctt
     5101 gtataaatcc tggttgctgt ctctttatga ggagttgtgg cccgttgtca ggcaacgtgg
     5161 cgtggtgtgc actgtgtttg ctgacgcaac ccccactggt tggggcattg ccaccacctg
     5221 tcagctcctt tccgggactt tcgctttccc cctccctatt gccacggcgg aactcatcgc
     5281 cgcctgcctt gcccgctgct ggacaggggc tcggctgttg ggcactgaca attccgtggt
     5341 gttgtcgggg aaatcatcgt cctttccttg gctgctcgcc tgtgttgcca cctggattct
     5401 gcgcgggacg tccttctgct acgtcccttc ggccctcaat ccagcggacc ttccttcccg
     5461 cggcctgctg ccggctctgc ggcctcttcc gcgtcttcgc cttcgccctc agacgagtcg
     5521 gatctccctt tgggccgcct ccccgcctga gatcctttaa gaccaatgac ttacaaggca
     5581 gctgtagatc ttagccactt tttaaaagaa aaggggggac tggaagggct aattcactcc
     5641 caacgaagac aagatctgct ttttgcttgt actgggtctc tctggttaga ccagatctga
     5701 gcctgggagc tctctggcta actagggaac ccactgctta agcctcaata aagcttgcct
     5761 tgagtgcttc aagtagtgtg tgcccgtctg ttgtgtgact ctggtaacta gagatccctc
     5821 agaccctttt agtcagtgtg gaaaatctct agcagtagta gttcatgtca tcttattatt
     5881 cagtatttat aacttgcaaa gaaatgaata tcagagagtg agaggcccgg gttaattaag
     5941 gaaagggcta gatcattctt gaagacgaaa gggcctcgtg atacgcctat ttttataggt
     6001 taatgtcatg ataataatgg tttcttagac gtcaggtggc acttttcggg gaaatgtgcg
     6061 cggaacccct atttgtttat ttttctaaat acattcaaat atgtatccgc tcatgagaca
     6121 ataaccctga taaatgcttc aataatattg aaaaaggaag agtatgagta ttcaacattt
     6181 ccgtgtcgcc cttattccct tttttgcggc attttgcctt cctgtttttg ctcacccaga
     6241 aacgctggtg aaagtaaaag atgctgaaga tcagttgggt gcacgagtgg gttacatcga
     6301 actggatctc aacagcggta agatccttga gagttttcgc cccgaagaac gttttccaat
     6361 gatgagcact tttaaagttc tgctatgtgg cgcggtatta tcccgtgttg acgccgggca
     6421 agagcaactc ggtcgccgca tacactattc tcagaatgac ttggttgagt actcaccagt
     6481 cacagaaaag catcttacgg atggcatgac agtaagagaa ttatgcagtg ctgccataac
     6541 catgagtgat aacactgcgg ccaacttact tctgacaacg atcggaggac cgaaggagct
     6601 aaccgctttt ttgcacaaca tgggggatca tgtaactcgc cttgatcgtt gggaaccgga
     6661 gctgaatgaa gccataccaa acgacgagcg tgacaccacg atgcctgtag caatggcaac
     6721 aacgttgcgc aaactattaa ctggcgaact acttactcta gcttcccggc aacaattaat
     6781 agactggatg gaggcggata aagttgcagg accacttctg cgctcggccc ttccggctgg
     6841 ctggtttatt gctgataaat ctggagccgg tgagcgtggg tctcgcggta tcattgcagc
     6901 actggggcca gatggtaagc cctcccgtat cgtagttatc tacacgacgg ggagtcaggc
     6961 aactatggat gaacgaaata gacagatcgc tgagataggt gcctcactga ttaagcattg
     7021 gtaactgtca gaccaagttt actcatatat actttagatt gatttaaaac ttcattttta
     7081 atttaaaagg atctaggtga agatcctttt tgataatctc atgaccaaaa tcccttaacg
     7141 tgagttttcg ttccactgag cgtcagaccc cgtagaaaag atcaaaggat cttcttgaga
     7201 tccttttttt ctgcgcgtaa tctgctgctt gcaaacaaaa aaaccaccgc taccagcggt
     7261 ggtttgtttg ccggatcaag agctaccaac tctttttccg aaggtaactg gcttcagcag
     7321 agcgcagata ccaaatactg ttcttctagt gtagccgtag ttaggccacc acttcaagaa
     7381 ctctgtagca ccgcctacat acctcgctct gctaatcctg ttaccagtgg ctgctgccag
     7441 tggcgataag tcgtgtctta ccgggttgga ctcaagacga tagttaccgg ataaggcgca
     7501 gcggtcgggc tgaacggggg gttcgtgcac acagcccagc ttggagcgaa cgacctacac
     7561 cgaactgaga tacctacagc gtgagctatg agaaagcgcc acgcttcccg aagggagaaa
     7621 ggcggacagg tatccggtaa gcggcagggt cggaacagga gagcgcacga gggagcttcc
     7681 agggggaaac gcctggtatc tttatagtcc tgtcgggttt cgccacctct gacttgagcg
     7741 tcgatttttg tgatgctcgt caggggggcg gagcctatgg aaaaacgcca gcaacgcggc
     7801 ctttttacgg ttcctggcct tttgctggcc ttttgctcac atgttctttc ctgcgttatc
     7861 ccctgattct gtggataacc gtattaccgc ctttgagtga gctgataccg ctcgccgcag
     7921 ccgaacgacc gagcgcagcg agtcagtgag cgaggaagcg gaagagcgcc caatacgcaa
     7981 accgcctctc cccgcgcgtt ggccgattca ttaatgcagc aagctcatgg ctgactaatt
     8041 ttttttattt atgcagaggc cgaggccgcc tcggcctctg agctattcca gaagtagtga
     8101 ggaggctttt ttggaggcct aggcttttgc aaaaagctcc ccgtggcacg acaggtttcc
     8161 cgactggaaa gcgggcagtg agcgcaacgc aattaatgtg agttagctca ctcattaggc
     8221 accccaggct ttacacttta tgcttccggc tcgtatgttg tgtggaattg tgagcggata
     8281 acaatttcac acaggaaaca gctatgacat gattacgaat ttcacaaata aagcattttt
     8341 ttcactgcat tctagttgtg gtttgtccaa actcatcaat gtatcttatc atgtctggat
     8401 caactggata actcaagcta accaaaatca tcccaaactt cccaccccat accctattac
     8461 cactgccaat tacctgtggt ttcatttact ctaaacctgt gattcctctg aattattttc
     8521 attttaaaga aattgtattt gttaaatatg tactacaaac ttagtagttg gaagggctaa
     8581 ttcactccca aagaagacaa gatatccttg atctgtggat ctaccacaca caaggctact
     8641 tccctgatta gcagaactac acaccagggc caggggtcag atatccactg acctttggat
     8701 ggtgctacaa gctagtacca gttgagccag ataaggtaga agaggccaat aaaggagaga
     8761 acaccagctt gttacaccct gtgagcctgc atgggatgga tgacccggag agagaagtgt
     8821 tagagtggag gtttgacagc cgcctagcat ttcatcacgt ggcccgagag ctgcatccgg
     8881 agtacttcaa gaactgctga tatcgagctt gctacaaggg actttccgct ggggactttc
     8941 cagggaggcg tggcctgggc gggactgggg agtggcgagc cctcagatcc tgcatataag
     9001 cagctgcttt ttgcctgtac tgggtctctc tggttagacc agatctgagc ctgggagctc
     9061 tctggctaac tagggaaccc actgcttaag cctcaataaa gcttgccttg agtgcttcaa
     9121 gtagtgtgtg cccgtctgtt gtgtgactct ggtaactaga gatccctcag acccttttag
     9181 tcagtgtgga aaatctctag cagtggcgcc cgaacaggga cttgaaagcg aaagggaaac
     9241 cagaggagct ctctcgacgc aggactcggc ttgctgaagc gcgcacggca agaggcgagg
     9301 ggcggcgact ggtgagtacg ccaaaaattt tgactagcgg aggctagaag gagagagatg
     9361 ggtgcgagag cgtcagtatt aagcggggga gaattagatc gcgatgggaa aaaattcggt
     9421 taaggccagg gggaaagaaa aaatataaat taaaacatat agtatgggca agcagggagc
     9481 tagaacgatt cgcagttaat cctggcctgt tagaaacatc agaaggctgt agacaaatac
     9541 tgggacagct acaaccatcc cttcagacag gatcagaaga acttagatca ttatataata
     9601 cagtagcaac cctctattgt gtgcatcaaa ggatagagat aaaagacacc aaggaagctt
     9661 tagacaagat agaggaagag caaaacaaaa gtaagaccac cgcacagcaa gcggccggcc
     9721 gctgatcttc agacctggag gaggagatat gagggacaat tggagaagtg aattatataa
     9781 atataaagta gtaaaaattg aaccattagg agtagcaccc accaaggcaa agagaagagt
     9841 ggtgcagaga gaaaaaagag cagtgggaat aggagctttg ttccttgggt tcttgggagc
     9901 agcaggaagc actatgggcg cagcgtcaat gacgctgacg gtacaggcca gacaattatt
     9961 gtctggtata gtgcagcagc agaacaattt gctgagggct attgaggcgc aacagcatct
    10021 gttgcaactc acagtctggg gcatcaagca gctccaggca agaatcctgg ctgtggaaag
    10081 atacctaaag gatcaacagc tcctggggat ttggggttgc tctggaaaac tcatttgcac
    10141 cactgctgtg ccttggaatg ctagttggag taataaatct ctggaacaga tttggaatca
    10201 cacgacctgg atggagtggg acagagaaat taacaattac acaagcttaa tacactcctt
    10261 aattgaagaa tcgcaaaacc agcaagaaaa gaatgaacaa gaattattgg aattagataa
    10321 atgggcaagt ttgtggaatt ggtttaacat aacaaattgg ctgtggtata taaaattatt
    10381 cataatgata gtaggaggct tggtaggttt aagaatagtt tttgctgtac tttctatagt
    10441 gaatagagtt aggcagggat attcaccatt atcgtttcag acccacctcc caaccccgag
    10501 gggacccgac aggcccgaag gaatagaaga agaaggtgga gagagagaca gagacagatc
    10561 cattcgatta gtgaacggat ctcgacggta tcgccgaatt cacaaatggc agtattcatc
    10621 cacaatttta aaagaaaagg ggggattggg gggtacagtg caggggaaag aatagtagac
    10681 ataatagcaa cagacataca aactaaagaa ttacaaaaac aaattacaaa aattcaaaat
    10741 tttcgggttt attacaggga cagcagagat ccagtttgga ctagtcgtga
//
