[The description below was written by a language model from this plasmid's Addgene catalogue record and the feature table of its GenBank file.]
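Description:
pHAGE-BRAF-L537S is a 10.8 kb HIV-1-based lentiviral expression plasmid carrying human BRAF with the L537S substitution, built on the pHAGE backbone by Gateway cloning. In bacteria it is maintained through a high-copy ColE1/pUC-type origin and selected with ampicillin via the bla gene. The record lists Stbl3 as the host strain, a recombination-deficient strain commonly chosen to stabilise the repeated LTR sequences.

The viral portion begins with a full-length HIV-1 LTR (annotated as a 3' LTR but sitting in the upstream, 5' position), followed by the Psi packaging signal, the Rev response element and the cPPT/CTS. It ends with a U3-deleted, self-inactivating 3' LTR. These elements allow the transcript to be packaged when helper functions are supplied in trans, and to integrate into target cells without regenerating an active viral promoter.

Within this frame, the human EF-1-alpha promoter, including its first intron, drives the payload. The open reading frame is not annotated as a feature but lies between the attB1 and attB2 sites and is preceded by a Kozak consensus. Downstream of attB2 are T3 and T7 promoter sequences, an attB4 site and a V5 epitope tag. The record does not state whether the V5 tag is translated in frame with BRAF. An EMCV IRES then directs translation of puromycin N-acetyltransferase from the same transcript, linking puromycin resistance to expression of the mutant, and a WPRE enhances transcript expression.

The construct comes from a study on systematic functional annotation of somatic cancer mutations. It serves for stable lentiviral expression of this BRAF variant in mammalian cells to assess its functional consequences.
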