Addgene plasmid #116175: pHAGE-BRAF-L537S
Purpose: Lentiviral expression of BRAF L537S
Depositing lab: Gordon Mills & Kenneth Scott. Depositing organization: Baylor College of Medicine. Publication: Systematic Functional Annotation of Somatic Mutations in Cancer. Ng PK, Li J, Jeong KJ, Shao S, Chen H, Tsang YH, Sengupta S, Wang Z, Bhavana VH, Tran R, Soewito S, Minussi DC, Moreno D, Kong K, Dogruluk T, Lu H, Gao J, Tokheim C, Zhou DC, Johnson AM, Zeng J, Ip CKM, Ju Z, Wester M, Yu S, Li Y, Vellano CP, Schultz N, Karchin R, Ding L, Lu Y, Cheung LWT, Chen K, Shaw KR, Meric-Bernstam F, Scott KL, Yi S, Sahni N, Liang H, Mills GB. Cancer Cell. 2018 Mar 12;33(3):450-462.e10. doi: 10.1016/j.ccell.2018.01.021. PubMed 29533785.
Backbone
  Vector backbone: pHAGE
  Vector type: Lentiviral
Growth in bacteria
  Bacterial resistance: Ampicillin, 100 μg/mL
  Growth temperature: 37°C
  Growth strain: Stbl3
  Copy number: High Copy
Gene/Insert
  Gene/Insert name: BRAF
  Species: H. sapiens (human)
  Mutation: L537S
  Entrez Gene: BRAF (a.k.a. B-RAF1, B-raf, BRAF-1, BRAF1, NS7, RAFB1)
  Cloning method: Gateway Cloning
Terms and licenses: Academic/Nonprofit Terms; Industry Terms: Not Available to Industry
How to cite: pHAGE-BRAF-L537S was a gift from Gordon Mills & Kenneth Scott (Addgene plasmid # 116175 ; http://n2t.net/addgene:116175 ; RRID:Addgene_116175)
