>Addgene plasmid #116175 | pHAGE-BRAF-L537S | depositor partial sequence | sequence record 219048 | insert
ATGGCGGCGCTGAGCGGTGGCGGTGGTGGCGGCGCGGAGCCGGGCCAGGCTCTGTTCAACGGGGACATGG
AGCCCGAGGCCGGCGCCGGCGCCGGCGCCGCGGCCTCTTCGGCTGCGGACCCTGCCATTCCGGAGGAGGT
GTGGAATATCAAACAAATGATTAAGTTGACACAGGAACATATAGAGGCCCTATTGGACAAATTTGGTGGG
GAGCATAATCCACCATCAATATATCTGGAGGCCTATGAAGAATACACCAGCAAGCTAGATGCACTCCAAC
AAAGAGAACAACAGTTATTGGAATCTCTGGGGAACGGAACTGATTTTTCTGTTTCTAGCTCTGCATCAAT
GGATACCGTTACATCTTCTTCCTCTTCTAGCCTTTCAGTGCTACCTTCATCTCTTTCAGTTTTTCAAAAT
CCCACAGATGTGGCACGGAGCAACCCCAAGTCACCACAAAAACCTATCGTTAGAGTCTTCCTGCCCAACA
AACAGAGGACAGTGGTACCTGCAAGGTGTGGAGTTACAGTCCGAGACAGTCTAAAGAAAGCACTGATGAT
GAGAGGTCTAATCCCAGAGTGCTGTGCTGTTTACAGAATTCAGGATGGAGAGAAGAAACCAATTGGTTGG
GACACTGATATTTCCTGGCTTACTGGAGAAGAATTGCATGTGGAAGTGTTGGAGAATGTTCCACTTACAA
CACACAACTTTGTACGAAAAACGTTTTTCACCTTAGCATTTTGTGACTTTTGTCGAAAGCTGCTTTTCCA
GGGTTTCCGCTGTCAAACATGTGGTTATAAATTTCACCAGCGTTGTAGTACAGAAGTTCCACTGATGTGT
GTTAATTATGACCAACTTGATTTGCTGTTTGTCTCCAAGTTCTTTGAACACCACCCAATACCACAGGAAG
AGGCGTCCTTAGCAGAGACTGCCCTAACATCTGGATCATCCCCTTCCGCACCCGCCTCGGACTCTATTGG
GCCCCAAATTCTCACCAGTCCGTCTCCTTCAAAATCCATTCCAATTCCACAGCCCTTCCGACCAGCAGAT
GAAGATCATCGAAATCAATTTGGGCAACGAGACCGATCCTCATCAGCTCCCAATGTGCATATAAACACAA
TAGAACCTGTCAATATTGATGACTTGATTAGAGACCAAGGATTTCGTGGTGATGGAGGATCAACCACAGG
TTTGTCTGCTACCCCCCCTGCCTCATTACCTGGCTCACTAACTAACGTGAAAGCCTTACAGAAATCTCCA
GGACCTCAGCGAGAAAGGAAGTCATCTTCATCCTCAGAAGACAGGAATCGAATGAAAACACTTGGTAGAC
GGGACTCGAGTGATGATTGGGAGATTCCTGATGGGCAGATTACAGTGGGACAAAGAATTGGATCTGGATC
ATTTGGAACAGTCTACAAGGGAAAGTGGCATGGTGATGTGGCAGTGAAAATGTTGAATGTGACAGCACCT
ACACCTCAGCAGTTACAAGCCTTCAAAAATGAAGTAGGAGTACTCAGGAAAACACGACATGTGAATATCC
TACTCTTCATGGGCTATTCCACAAAGCCACAACTGGCTATTGTTACCCAGTGGTGTGAGGGCTCCAGCTC
GTATCACCATCTCCATATCATTGAGACCAAATTTGAGATGATCAAACTTATAGATATTGCACGACAGACT
GCACAGGGCATGGATTACTTACACGCCAAGTCAATCATCCACAGAGACCTCAAGAGTAATAATATATTTC
TTCATGAAGACCTCACAGTAAAAATAGGTGATTTTGGTCTAGCTACAGTGAAATCTCGATGGAGTGGGTC
CCATCAGTTTGAACAGTTGTCTGGATCCATTTTGTGGATGGCACCAGAAGTCATCAGAATGCAAGATAAA
AATCCATACAGCTTTCAGTCAGATGTATATGCATTTGGAATTGTTCTGTATGAATTGATGACTGGACAGT
TACCTTATTCAAACATCAACAACAGGGACCAGATAATTTTTATGGTGGGACGAGGATACCTGTCTCCAGA
TCTCAGTAAGGTACGGAGTAACTGTCCAAAAGCCATGAAGAGATTAATGGCAGAGTGCCTCAAAAAGAAA
AGAGATGAGAGACCACTCTTTCCCCAAATTCTCGCCTCTATTGAGCTGCTGGCCCGCTCATTGCCAAAAA
TTCACCGCAGTGCATCAGAACCCTCCTTGAATCGGGCTGGTTTCCAAACAGAGGATTTTAGTCTATATGC
TTGTGCTTCTCCAAAAACACCCATCCAGGCAGGGGGATATGGTGCGTTTCCTGTCCACTAG
